Addgene plasmid #187723: pFastBacHTA-NEDD4L_C2-W1-L-W2-HECT
Purpose: Express His-tagged NEDD4L C2-W1-L-W2-HECT chimera in insect cells
Depositing lab: Sandra Gabelli. Depositing organization: Johns Hopkins University and School of Medicine. Publication: NEDD4L intramolecular interactions regulate its auto and substrate Na(V)1.5 ubiquitination. Wright KM, Nathan S, Jiang H, Xia W, Kim H, Chakouri N, Nwafor JN, Fossier L, Srinivasan L, Chen Z, Boronina T, Post J, Paul S, Cole RN, Ben-Johny M, Cole PA, Gabelli SB. J Biol Chem. 2024 Mar;300(3):105715. doi: 10.1016/j.jbc.2024.105715. Epub 2024 Feb 2. PubMed 38309503.
Backbone
  Vector backbone: pFastBacHT-A
  Vector type: Insect Expression
Growth in bacteria
  Bacterial resistance: Ampicillin, 100 μg/mL
  Growth temperature: 37°C
  Growth strain: DH5alpha
  Copy number: Low Copy
Gene/Insert
  Gene/Insert name: NEDD4L residues 1-418+582-975 (alt name: Q96PU5)
  Species: H. sapiens (human)
  Insert size (bp): 2511
  Mutation: deletion of residues 419-581
  Entrez Gene: NEDD4L (a.k.a. NEDD4-2, NEDD4.2, PVNH7, RSP5, hNEDD4-2)
  Tag / fusion protein: His-TEV (N terminal on insert)
  Cloning method: Restriction Enzyme; 5′ cloning site unknown (unknown if destroyed)
Terms and licenses: Academic/Nonprofit Terms; Industry Terms: Not Available to Industry
How to cite: pFastBacHTA-NEDD4L_C2-W1-L-W2-HECT was a gift from Sandra Gabelli (Addgene plasmid # 187723 ; http://n2t.net/addgene:187723 ; RRID:Addgene_187723)
