[The description below was written by a language model from this plasmid's Addgene catalogue record and pLannotate feature annotations shown in this document.]
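Description:
pFastBacHTA-NEDD4L_C2-W1-L-W2-HECT is a baculovirus donor (transfer) plasmid built on the pFastBacHT-A backbone for producing a truncated human NEDD4L protein in insect cells. It is maintained in E. coli through a ColE1/pUC-type origin and selected with ampicillin via the bla gene; an f1 origin is also present. The catalogue lists the plasmid as low copy, although the annotated origin is of the type usually described as high copy. The expression cassette sits between the Tn7R and Tn7L ends of a mini-Tn7 element together with a gentamicin acetyltransferase gene driven by the Pc integron promoter. This arrangement lets the whole segment be moved by site-specific transposition into a baculovirus shuttle genome (bacmid) in a suitable E. coli host. Gentamicin resistance marks the transposed DNA, and the resulting bacmid is used to generate recombinant virus.

Within the transposable segment, the strong, very late polyhedrin promoter from Autographa californica nucleopolyhedrovirus drives an N-terminal polyhistidine tag followed by a TEV protease cleavage site, fused in frame to NEDD4L, with an SV40 polyadenylation signal downstream. The insert encodes residues 1–418 joined to 582–975, deleting residues 419–581. As the name indicates, the chimera retains the C2 domain, the first WW domain, a linker, the second WW domain and the catalytic HECT domain. The recorded insert size (2,511 bp) is slightly larger than the span annotated as NEDD4L in the feature table. NEDD4L is a HECT-type E3 ubiquitin ligase that targets membrane channels, including Nav1.5. The His tag allows affinity purification and TEV cleavage allows its removal. The associated study concerns how intramolecular interactions regulate NEDD4L auto-ubiquitination and Nav1.5 substrate ubiquitination, which fits use of this construct as a domain-deletion variant.
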