Features (pLannotate 1.2.2; 17 found; start..end, strand, type, name):
      2..456     +  rep_origin     f1 ori (sequence partly withheld): f1 bacteriophage origin of replication; arrow indicates direction of (+) strand synthesis
    482..586     +  promoter       AmpR promoter: bla
    587..1447    +  CDS            AmpR: β-lactamase; bla; confers resistance to ampicillin, carbenicillin, and related antibiotics
   1618..2206    +  rep_origin     ori: high-copy-number ColE1/pMB1/pBR322/pUC origin of replication
   2392..2443    -  misc_feature   bom (fragment): basis of mobility region from pBR322
   2511..2735    -  mobile_element Tn7R: mini-Tn7 element (right end of the Tn7 transposon) Tn7
   2802..3335    -  CDS            GmR: gentamycin acetyltransferase; aacC1; confers resistance to gentamycin
   3524..3552    -  promoter       Pc promoter: intI1 (promoter lies within the coding sequence); class 1 integron promoter
   3530..3877    -  CDS            YPR2_ECOLX (fragment): Protein predicted: Swiss-Prot protein existence level 4. From Escherichia coli.
   3904..3995    +  promoter       polyhedrin promoter: polh from Autographa californica; promoter for the baculovirus polyhedrin gene
   4060..4079    +  CDS            8xHis (fragment): 8xHis affinity tag
   4101..4121    +  CDS            TEV site: tobacco etch virus (TEV) protease recognition and cleavage site
   4122..6557    +  CDS            NEDD4L (fragment): NED4L_HUMAN - Also known as KIAA0439, NEDL3. Experimental evidence at protein level: Swiss-Prot protein existence level 1. E3 ubiquitin-protein ligase which accepts ubiquitin from an E2 ubiquitin-conjugating enzyme in the form of a thioester and then directly transfers the ubiquitin to targeted substrates. Inhibits TGF- beta signaling by triggering SMAD2 and TGFBR1 ubiquitination and proteasome-dependent degradation. Promotes ubiquitination and internalization of various plasma membrane channels such as ENaC, SCN2A/Nav1.2, SCN3A/Nav1.3, SCN5A/Nav1.5, SCN9A/Nav1.7, SCN10A/Nav1.8, KCNA3/Kv1.3, K
   6632..6715    +  CDS            large T antigen (fragment): large T antigen from SV40 (simian virus 40)
   6738..6872    +  polyA_signal   SV40 poly(A) signal: SV40 polyadenylation signal
   6901..7066    -  mobile_element Tn7L: mini-Tn7 element (left end of the Tn7 transposon) Tn7
   7229..7245    +  CDS            lacZα (fragment): LacZα fragment of β-galactosidase; lacZ fragment
>Addgene plasmid #187723 | pFastBacHTA-NEDD4L_C2-W1-L-W2-HECT | addgene full sequence | sequence record 372429 | Addgene NGS Result
G
[124 nt withheld, positions 2-125]
C
[91 nt withheld, positions 127-217]
A
[49 nt withheld, positions 219-267]
CCTTTGACGTTGGAGTCCACGTTCTT
[37 nt withheld, positions 294-330]
ACCCTATCTCGGTCTATTCTTTTGATTTATAAGGGATTTTGCCGATTTCGGCCTATTGGTTAAAAAATGA
GCTGATTTAACAAAAATTTAACGCGAATTTTAACAAAATATTAACGCTTACAATTTAGGTGGCACTTTTC
GGGGAAATGTGCGCGGAACCCCTATTTGTTTATTTTTCTAAATACATTCAAATATGTATCCGCTCATGAG
ACAATAACCCTGATAAATGCTTCAATAATATTGAAAAAGGAAGAGTATGAGTATTCAACATTTCCGTGTC
GCCCTTATTCCCTTTTTTGCGGCATTTTGCCTTCCTGTTTTTGCTCACCCAGAAACGCTGGTGAAAGTAA
AAGATGCTGAAGATCAGTTGGGTGCACGAGTGGGTTACATCGAACTGGATCTCAACAGCGGTAAGATCCT
TGAGAGTTTTCGCCCCGAAGAACGTTTTCCAATGATGAGCACTTTTAAAGTTCTGCTATGTGGCGCGGTA
TTATCCCGTATTGACGCCGGGCAAGAGCAACTCGGTCGCCGCATACACTATTCTCAGAATGACTTGGTTG
AGTACTCACCAGTCACAGAAAAGCATCTTACGGATGGCATGACAGTAAGAGAATTATGCAGTGCTGCCAT
AACCATGAGTGATAACACTGCGGCCAACTTACTTCTGACAACGATCGGAGGACCGAAGGAGCTAACCGCT
TTTTTGCACAACATGGGGGATCATGTAACTCGCCTTGATCGTTGGGAACCGGAGCTGAATGAAGCCATAC
CAAACGACGAGCGTGACACCACGATGCCTGTAGCAATGGCAACAACGTTGCGCAAACTATTAACTGGCGA
ACTACTTACTCTAGCTTCCCGGCAACAATTAATAGACTGGATGGAGGCGGATAAAGTTGCAGGACCACTT
CTGCGCTCGGCCCTTCCGGCTGGCTGGTTTATTGCTGATAAATCTGGAGCCGGTGAGCGTGGGTCTCGCG
GTATCATTGCAGCACTGGGGCCAGATGGTAAGCCCTCCCGTATCGTAGTTATCTACACGACGGGGAGTCA
GGCAACTATGGATGAACGAAATAGACAGATCGCTGAGATAGGTGCCTCACTGATTAAGCATTGGTAACTG
TCAGACCAAGTTTACTCATATATACTTTAGATTGATTTAAAACTTCATTTTTAATTTAAAAGGATCTAGG
TGAAGATCCTTTTTGATAATCTCATGACCAAAATCCCTTAACGTGAGTTTTCGTTCCACTGAGCGTCAGA
CCCCGTAGAAAAGATCAAAGGATCTTCTTGAGATCCTTTTTTTCTGCGCGTAATCTGCTGCTTGCAAACA
AAAAAACCACCGCTACCAGCGGTGGTTTGTTTGCCGGATCAAGAGCTACCAACTCTTTTTCCGAAGGTAA
CTGGCTTCAGCAGAGCGCAGATACCAAATACTGTTCTTCTAGTGTAGCCGTAGTTAGGCCACCACTTCAA
GAACTCTGTAGCACCGCCTACATACCTCGCTCTGCTAATCCTGTTACCAGTGGCTGCTGCCAGTGGCGAT
AAGTCGTGTCTTACCGGGTTGGACTCAAGACGATAGTTACCGGATAAGGCGCAGCGGTCGGGCTGAACGG
GGGGTTCGTGCACACAGCCCAGCTTGGAGCGAACGACCTACACCGAACTGAGATACCTACAGCGTGAGCT
ATGAGAAAGCGCCACGCTTCCCGAAGGGAGAAAGGCGGACAGGTATCCGGTAAGCGGCAGGGTCGGAACA
GGAGAGCGCACGAGGGAGCTTCCAGGGGGAAACGCCTGGTATCTTTATAGTCCTGTCGGGTTTCGCCACC
TCTGACTTGAGCGTCGATTTTTGTGATGCTCGTCAGGGGGGCGGAGCCTATGGAAAAACGCCAGCAACGC
GGCCTTTTTACGGTTCCTGGCCTTTTGCTGGCCTTTTGCTCACATGTTCTTTCCTGCGTTATCCCCTGAT
TCTGTGGATAACCGTATTACCGCCTTTGAGTGAGCTGATACCGCTCGCCGCAGCCGAACGACCGAGCGCA
GCGAGTCAGTGAGCGAGGAAGCGGAAGAGCGCCTGATGCGGTATTTTCTCCTTACGCATCTGTGCGGTAT
TTCACACCGCATAGACCAGCCGCGTAACCTGGCAAAATCGGTTACGGTTGAGTAATAAATGGATGCCCTG
CGTAAGCGGGTGTGGGCGGACAATAAAGTCTTAAACTGAACAAAATAGATCTAAACTATGACAATAAAGT
CTTAAACTAGACAGAATAGTTGTAAACTGAAATCAGTCCAGTTATGCTGTGAAAAAGCATACTGGACTTT
TGTTATGGCTAAAGCAAACTCTTCATTTTCTGAAGTGCAAATTGCCCGTCGTATTAAAGAGGGGCGTGGC
CAAGGGCATGGTAAAGACTATATTCGCGGCGTTGTGACAATTTACCGAACAACTCCGCGGCCGGGAAGCC
GATCTCGGCTTGAACGAATTGTTAGGTGGCGGTACTTGGGTCGATATCAAAGTGCATCACTTCTTCCCGT
ATGCCCAACTTTGTATAGAGAGCCACTGCGGGATCGTCACCGTAATCTGCTTGCACGTAGATCACATAAG
CACCAAGCGCGTTGGCCTCATGCTTGAGGAGATTGATGAGCGCGGTGGCAATGCCCTGCCTCCGGTGCTC
GCCGGAGACTGCGAGATCATAGATATAGATCTCACTACGCGGCTGCTCAAACTTGGGCAGAACGTAAGCC
GCGAGAGCGCCAACAACCGCTTCTTGGTCGAAGGCAGCAAGCGCGATGAATGTCTTACTACGGAGCAAGT
TCCCGAGGTAATCGGAGTCCGGCTGATGTTGGGAGTAGGTGGCTACGTCTCCGAACTCACGACCGAAAAG
ATCAAGAGCAGCCCGCATGGATTTGACTTGGTCAGGGCCGAGCCTACATGTGCGAATGATGCCCATACTT
GAGCCACCTAACTTTGTTTTAGGGCGACTGCCCTGCTGCGTAACATCGTTGCTGCTGCGTAACATCGTTG
CTGCTCCATAACATCAAACATCGACCCACGGCGTAACGCGCTTGCTGCTTGGATGCCCGAGGCATAGACT
GTACAAAAAAACAGTCATAACAAGCCATGAAAACCGCCACTGCGCCGTTACCACCGCTGCGTTCGGTCAA
GGTTCTGGACCAGTTGCGTGAGCGCATACGCTACTTGCATTACAGTTTACGAACCGAACAGGCTTATGTC
AACTGGGTTCGTGCCTTCATCCGTTTCCACGGTGTGCGTCACCCGGCAACCTTGGGCAGCAGCGAAGTCG
AGGCATTTCTGTCCTGGCTGGCGAACGAGCGCAAGGTTTCGGTCTCCACGCATCGTCAGGCATTGGCGGC
CTTGCTGTTCTTCTACGGCAAGGTGCTGTGCACGGATCTGCCCTGGCTTCAGGAGATCGGAAGACCTCGG
CCGTCGCGGCGCTTGCCGGTGGTGCTGACCCCGGATGAAGTGGTTCGCATCCTCGGTTTTCTGGAAGGCG
AGCATCGTTTGTTCGCCCAGGACTCTAGCTATAGTTCTAGTGGTTGGCTACGTATACTCCGGAATATTAA
TAGATCATGGAGATAATTAAAATGATAACCATCTCGCAAATAAATAAGTATTTTACTGTTTTCGTAACAG
TTTTGTAATAAAAAAACCTATAAATATTCCGGATTATTCATACCGTCCCACCATCGGGCGCGGATCTCGG
TCCGAAACCATGTCGTACTACCATCACCATCACCATCACGATTACGATATCCCAACGACCGAAAACCTGT
ATTTTCAGGGCATGGCGACCGGGCTCGGGGAGCCGGTCTATGGACTTTCCGAAGACGAGGGAGAGTCCCG
TATTCTCAGAGTAAAAGTTGTTTCTGGAATTGATCTCGCCAAAAAGGACATCTTTGGAGCCAGTGATCCG
TATGTGAAACTTTCATTGTACGTAGCGGATGAGAATAGAGAACTTGCTTTGGTCCAGACAAAAACAATTA
AAAAGACACTGAACCCAAAATGGAATGAAGAATTTTATTTCAGGGTAAACCCATCTAATCACAGACTCCT
ATTTGAAGTATTTGACGAAAATAGACTGACACGAGACGACTTCCTGGGCCAGGTGGACGTGCCCCTTAGT
CACCTTCCGACAGAAGATCCAACCATGGAGCGACCCTATACATTTAAGGACTTTCTCCTCAGACCAAGAA
GTCATAAGTCTCGAGTTAAGGGATTTTTGCGATTGAAAATGGCCTATATGCCAAAAAATGGAGGTCAAGA
TGAAGAAAACAGTGACCAGAGGGATGACATGGAGCATGGATGGGAAGTTGTTGACTCAAATGACTCGGCT
TCTCAGCACCAAGAGGAACTTCCTCCTCCTCCTCTGCCTCCCGGGTGGGAAGAAAAAGTGGACAATTTAG
GCCGAACTTACTATGTCAACCACAACAACCGGACCACTCAGTGGCACAGACCAAGCCTGATGGACGTGTC
CTCGGAGTCGGACAATAACATCAGACAGATCAACCAGGAGGCAGCACACCGGCGCTTCCGCTCCCGCAGG
CACATCAGCGAAGACTTGGAGCCCGAGCCCTCGGAGGGCGGGGATGTCCCCGAGCCTTGGGAGACCATTT
CAGAGGAAGTGAATATCGCTGGAGACTCTCTCGGTCTGGCTCTGCCCCCACCACCGGCCTCCCCAGGATC
TCGGACCAGCCCTCAGGAGCTGTCAGAGGAACTAAGCAGAAGGCTTCAGATCACTCCAGACTCCAATGGG
GAACAGTTCAGCTCTTTGATTCAAAGAGAACCCTCCTCAAGGTTGAGGTCATGCAGTGTCACCGACGCAG
TTGCAGAACAGGGCCATCTACCACCGCCCAGTGCCCCAGCTGGGAGAGCGCGTTCATCAACTGTCACGGG
TGGTGAGGAACCAACGCCATCAGTGGCCTATGTACATACTACGCCGGGTCTGCCTTCAGGCTGGGAAGAA
AGAAAAGATGCTAAGGGGCGCACATACTATGTCAATCATAACAATCGAACCACAACTTGGACTCGACCTA
TCATGCAGAACCCAGCTATTACTGGTCCGGCTGTCCCTTACTCCAGAGAATTTAAGCAGAAATATGACTA
CTTCAGGAAGAAATTAAAGAAACCTGCTGATATCCCCAATAGGTTTGAAATGAAACTTCACAGAAATAAC
ATATTTGAAGAGTCCTATCGGAGAATTATGTCCGTGAAAAGACCAGATGTCCTAAAAGCTAGACTGTGGA
TTGAGTTTGAATCAGAGAAAGGTCTTGACTATGGGGGTGTGGCCAGAGAATGGTTCTTCTTACTGTCCAA
AGAGATGTTCAACCCCTACTACGGCCTCTTTGAGTACTCTGCCACGGACAACTACACCCTTCAGATCAAC
CCTAATTCAGGCCTCTGTAATGAGGATCATTTGTCCTACTTCACTTTTATTGGAAGAGTTGCTGGTCTGG
CCGTATTTCATGGGAAGCTCTTAGATGGTTTCTTCATTAGACCATTTTACAAGATGATGTTGGGAAAGCA
GATAACCCTGAATGACATGGAATCTGTGGATAGTGAATATTACAACTCTTTGAAATGGATCCTGGAGAAT
GACCCTACTGAGCTGGACCTCATGTTCTGCATAGACGAAGAAAACTTTGGACAGACATATCAAGTGGATT
TGAAGCCCAATGGGTCAGAAATAATGGTCACAAATGAAAACAAAAGGGAATATATCGACTTAGTCATCCA
GTGGAGATTTGTGAACAGGGTCCAGAAGCAGATGAACGCCTTCTTGGAGGGATTCACAGAACTACTTCCT
ATTGATTTGATTAAAATTTTTGATGAAAATGAGCTGGAGTTGCTCATGTGCGGCCTCGGTGATGTGGATG
TGAATGACTGGAGACAGCATTCTATTTACAAGAACGGCTACTGCCCAAACCACCCCGTCATTCAGTGGTT
CTGGAAGGCTGTGCTACTCATGGACGCCGAAAAGCGTATCCGGTTACTGCAGTTTGTCACAGGGACATCG
CGAGTACCTATGAATGGATTTGCCGAACTTTATGGTTCCAATGGTCCTCAGCTATTTACAATAGAGCAAT
GGGGCAGTCCTGAGAAACTGCCCAGAGCTCACACATGCTTTAATCGCCTTGACTTACCTCCATATGAAAC
CTTTGAAGATTTACGAGAGAAACTTCTCATGGCCGTGGAAAATGCTCAAGGATTTGAAGGGGTGGATTAA
GCGGCCGCTTTCGAATCTAGAGCCTGCAGTCTCGAGGCATGCGGTACCAAGCTTGTCGAGAAGTACTAGA
GGATCATAATCAGCCATACCACATTTGTAGAGGTTTTACTTGCTTTAAAAAACCTCCCACACCTCCCCCT
GAACCTGAAACATAAAATGAATGCAATTGTTGTTGTTAACTTGTTTATTGCAGCTTATAATGGTTACAAA
TAAAGCAATAGCATCACAAATTTCACAAATAAAGCATTTTTTTCACTGCATTCTAGTTGTGGTTTGTCCA
AACTCATCAATGTATCTTATCATGTCTGGATCTGATCACTGCTTGAGCCTAGGAGATCCGAACCAGATAA
GTGAAATCTAGTTCCAAACTATTTTGTCATTTTTAATTTTCGTATTAGCTTACGACGCTACACCCAGTTC
CCATCTATTTTGTCACTCTTCCCTAAATAATCCTTAAAAACTCCATTTCCACCCCTCCCAGTTCCCAACT
ATTTTGTCCGCCCACAGCGGGGCATTTTTCTTCCTGTTATGTTTTTAATCAAACATCCTGCCAACTCCAT
GTGACAAACCGTCATCTTCGGCTACTTTTTCTCTGTCACAGAATGAAAATTTTTCTGTCATCTCTTCGTT
ATTAATGTTTGTAATTGACTGAATATCAACGCTTATTTGCAGCCTGAATGGCGAATGG
